Addgene plasmid #42733: TAL3270
Depositing lab: Keith Joung. Publication: Targeted gene disruption in somatic zebrafish cells using engineered TALENs. Sander JD, Cade L, Khayter C, Reyon D, Peterson RT, Joung JK, Yeh JR. Nat Biotechnol. 2011 Aug 5;29(8):697-8. doi: 10.1038/nbt.1934. PubMed 21822241.
Backbone
  Vector backbone: JDS71
  Backbone manufacturer: Addgene plasmid #32287
  Backbone size w/o insert (bp): 6447
  Vector type: Mammalian Expression ; T7
Growth in bacteria
  Bacterial resistance: Ampicillin, 100 μg/mL
  Growth temperature: 37°C
  Growth strain: XL1 Blue
  Copy number: High Copy
Gene/Insert
  Gene/Insert name: ZebrafishCommunity-GnRH3-left (alt name: GnRH3)
  Species: D. rerio (zebrafish)
  Insert size (bp): 1640
  Promoter: CMV
  Tag / fusion protein: 3X Flag (N terminal on backbone); WT FOKI (C terminal on backbone)
  Cloning method: Restriction Enzyme; 5′ cloning site N/A (destroyed during cloning); 3′ cloning site N/A (destroyed during cloning)
  Sequencing primers: 5′ CMV-F; 3′ BGH-rev
Terms and licenses: Academic/Nonprofit Terms; Industry Terms: Not Available to Industry
Depositor comments: Target binding site: TTGGAGGTCAGTCTTTGC It is strongly recommended that users perform a diagnostic digest to verify this plasmid prior to use. For example, a double digest of the plasmid with BamHI and KpnI should result in two bands at 2.3kb and 5.8kb.
How to cite: TAL3270 was a gift from Keith Joung (Addgene plasmid # 42733 ; http://n2t.net/addgene:42733 ; RRID:Addgene_42733)
