[The description below was written by a language model from this plasmid's Addgene catalogue record.]
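Description:
TAL3270 is a TALEN expression plasmid encoding the left-hand monomer of a nuclease pair directed against the zebrafish (D. rerio) GnRH3 gene. It is built on the JDS71 backbone, a roughly 6.4 kb TALEN framework vector, into which a custom TAL effector repeat array of about 1.6 kb was inserted by restriction cloning; the cloning sites were destroyed in the process. The plasmid is maintained in E. coli at high copy number under ampicillin selection. The record does not include a feature table, so the specific origin of replication and other backbone elements are not itemised.

The repeat array sits in frame with sequences supplied by the backbone: an N-terminal 3X FLAG epitope tag for detection and a C-terminal wild-type FokI cleavage domain. Because FokI must dimerise to cut DNA, this left monomer is meant to be used with a matching right-hand TALEN that binds the opposite strand across a spacer. The pair then produces a double-strand break at the GnRH3 locus, and error-prone repair of that break can create disruptive indels. Expression is driven by the CMV promoter for mammalian cells. The vector type also lists T7, indicating that a T7 promoter is available for in vitro transcription of TALEN mRNA, the usual route for delivery by injection into zebrafish embryos. The sequencing primers listed imply a BGH-derived region downstream of the coding sequence. The construct belongs to a collection of engineered TALENs made for targeted gene disruption in zebrafish. The depositor advises verifying the plasmid by diagnostic digest before use, a sensible precaution given the repetitive nature of TAL arrays.
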