>Addgene plasmid #42733 | TAL3270 | depositor partial sequence | sequence record 57853 | TAL3270 sequence 2430 bps
TCTAGAGCTAGCACCATGGACTACAAAGACCATGACGGTGATTATAAAGATCATGACATCGATTACAAGG
ATGACGATGACAAGATGGCCCCCAAGAAGAAGAGGAAGGTGGGCATTCACCGCGGGGTACCTATGGTGGA
CTTGAGGACACTCGGTTATTCGCAACAGCAACAGGAGAAAATCAAGCCTAAGGTCAGGAGCACCGTCGCG
CAACACCACGAGGCGCTTGTGGGGCATGGCTTCACTCATGCGCATATTGTCGCGCTTTCACAGCACCCTG
CGGCGCTTGGGACGGTGGCTGTCAAATACCAAGATATGATTGCGGCCCTGCCCGAAGCCACGCACGAGGC
AATTGTAGGGGTCGGTAAACAGTGGTCGGGAGCGCGAGCACTTGAGGCGCTGCTGACTGTGGCGGGTGAG
CTTAGGGGGCCTCCGCTCCAGCTCGACACCGGGCAGCTGCTGAAGATCGCGAAGAGAGGGGGAGTAACAG
CGGTAGAGGCAGTGCACGCCTGGCGCAATGCGCTCACCGGGGCCCCCTTGAACCTGACCCCAGACCAGGT
AGTCGCAATCGCGTCAAACGGAGGGGGAAAGCAAGCCCTGGAAACCGTGCAAAGGTTGTTGCCGGTCCTT
TGTCAAGACCACGGCCTTACACCGGAGCAAGTCGTGGCCATTGCAAATAATAACGGTGGCAAACAGGCTC
TTGAGACGGTTCAGAGACTTCTCCCAGTTCTCTGTCAAGCCCACGGGCTGACTCCCGATCAAGTTGTAGC
GATTGCGAATAACAATGGAGGGAAACAAGCATTGGAGACTGTCCAACGGCTCCTTCCCGTGTTGTGTCAA
GCCCACGGTTTGACGCCTGCACAAGTGGTCGCCATCGCCTCCAATATTGGCGGTAAGCAGGCGCTGGAAA
CAGTACAGCGCCTGCTGCCTGTACTGTGCCAGGATCATGGACTGACCCCAGACCAGGTAGTCGCAATCGC
GAACAATAATGGGGGAAAGCAAGCCCTGGAAACCGTGCAAAGGTTGTTGCCGGTCCTTTGTCAAGACCAC
GGCCTTACACCGGAGCAAGTCGTGGCCATTGCAAATAATAACGGTGGCAAACAGGCTCTTGAGACGGTTC
AGAGACTTCTCCCAGTTCTCTGTCAAGCCCACGGGCTGACTCCCGATCAAGTTGTAGCGATTGCGTCCAA
CGGTGGAGGGAAACAAGCATTGGAGACTGTCCAACGGCTCCTTCCCGTGTTGTGTCAAGCCCACGGTTTG
ACGCCTGCACAAGTGGTCGCCATCGCCAGCCATGATGGCGGTAAGCAGGCGCTGGAAACAGTACAGCGCC
TGCTGCCTGTACTGTGCCAGGATCATGGACTGACCCCAGACCAGGTAGTCGCAATCGCGTCGAACATTGG
GGGAAAGCAAGCCCTGGAAACCGTGCAAAGGTTGTTGCCGGTCCTTTGTCAAGACCACGGCCTTACACCG
GAGCAAGTCGTGGCCATTGCAAATAATAACGGTGGCAAACAGGCTCTTGAGACGGTTCAGAGACTTCTCC
CAGTTCTCTGTCAAGCCCACGGGCTGACTCCCGATCAAGTTGTAGCGATTGCGTCCAACGGTGGAGGGAA
ACAAGCATTGGAGACTGTCCAACGGCTCCTTCCCGTGTTGTGTCAAGCCCACGGTTTGACGCCTGCACAA
GTGGTCGCCATCGCCAGCCATGATGGCGGTAAGCAGGCGCTGGAAACAGTACAGCGCCTGCTGCCTGTAC
TGTGCCAGGATCATGGACTGACCCCAGACCAGGTAGTCGCAATCGCGTCAAACGGAGGGGGAAAGCAAGC
CCTGGAAACCGTGCAAAGGTTGTTGCCGGTCCTTTGTCAAGACCACGGCCTTACACCGGAGCAAGTCGTG
GCCATTGCAAGCAATGGGGGTGGCAAACAGGCTCTTGAGACGGTTCAGAGACTTCTCCCAGTTCTCTGTC
AAGCCCACGGGCTGACTCCCGATCAAGTTGTAGCGATTGCGTCCAACGGTGGAGGGAAACAAGCATTGGA
GACTGTCCAACGGCTCCTTCCCGTGTTGTGTCAAGCCCACGGTTTGACGCCTGCACAAGTGGTCGCCATC
GCCAACAACAACGGCGGTAAGCAGGCGCTGGAAACAGTACAGCGCCTGCTGCCTGTACTGTGCCAGGATC
ATGGACTGACACCCGAACAGGTGGTCGCCATTGCTTCCCACGACGGAGGACGGCCAGCCTTGGAGTCCAT
CGTAGCCCAATTGTCCAGGCCCGATCCCGCGTTGGCTGCGTTAACGAATGACCATCTGGTGGCGTTGGCA
TGTCTTGGTGGACGACCCGCGCTCGATGCAGTCAAAAAGGGTCTGCCTCATGCTCCCGCATTGATCAAAA
GAACCAACCGGCGGATTCCCGAGAGAACTTCCCATCGAGTCGCGGGATCC
