>Addgene plasmid #42733 | TAL3270 | addgene partial sequence | sequence record 61000 | JDS-TALEN-F 5'-TAGGGGTCGGTAAACAGTGG-3'
TGTGGCGGGTGAGCTTAGGGGGCCTCCGCTCCAGCTCGACACCGGGCAGCTGCTGAAGATCGCGAAGAGA
GGGGGAGTAACAGCGGTAGAGGCAGTGCACGCCTGGCGCAATGCGCTCACCGGGGCCCCCTTGAACCTGA
CCCCAGACCAGGTAGTCGCAATCGCGTCAAACGGAGGGGGAAAGCAAGCCCTGGAAACCGTGCAAAGGTT
GTTGCCGGTCCTTTGTCAAGACCACGGCCTTACACCGGAGCAAGTCGTGGCCATTGCAAATAATAACGGT
GGCAAACAGGCTCTTGAGACGGTTCAGAGACTTCTCCCAGTTCTCTGTCAAGCCCACGGGCTGACTCCCG
ATCAAGTTGTAGCGATTGCGAATAACAATGGAGGGAAACAAGCATTGGAGACTGTCCAACGGCTCCTTCC
CGTGTTGTGTCAAGCCCACGGTTTGACGCCTGCACAAGTGGTCGCCATCGCCTCCAATATTGGCGGTAAG
CAGGCGCTGGAAACAGTACAGCGCCTGCTGCCTGTACTGTGCCAGGATCATGGACTGACCCCAGACCAGG
TAGTCGCAATCGCGAACAATAATGGGGGAAAGCAAGCCCTGGAAACCGTGCAAAGGTTGTTGCCGGTCCT
TTGTCAAGACCACGGCCTTACACCGGAGCAAGTCGTGGCCATTGCAAATAATAACGGTGGCAAACAGGCT
CTTGAGACGGTTCAGAGACTTCTCCCAGTTCTCTGTCAAGCCCACGGGCTGACTCCCGATCAAGTTGTAG
CGATTGCGTCCAACGGTGGAGGGAAACAAGCATTGGAGACTGTCCAACGGCTCCTTCCCGTGTTGTGTCA
AGCCCACGGTTTGACGCCTGCACAAGTGGTCGCCATCGCCAGCCATGATGGC
